>Addgene plasmid #127480 | pAVA-Gal11p-LGF2 | addgene full sequence | sequence record 344909 | Addgene NGS Result
GAACTCCGGATGAGCATTCATCAGGCGGGCAAGAATGTGAATAAAGGCCGGATAAAACTTGTGCTTATTT
TTCTTTACGGTCTTTAAAAAGGCCGTAATATCCAGCTGAACGGTCTGGTTATAGGTACATTGAGCAACTG
ACTGAAATGCCTCAAAATGTTCTTTACGATGCCATTGGGATATATCAACGGTGGTATATCCAGTGATTTT
TTTCTCCATTTTAGCTTCCTTAGCTCCTGAAAATCTCGATAACTCAAAAAATACGCCCGGTAGTGATCTT
ATTTCATTATGGTGAAAGTTGGAACCTCTTACGTGCCGATCAACGTCTCATTTTCGCCAAAAGTTGGCCC
AGGGCTTCCCGGTATCAACAGGGACACCAGGATTTATTTATTCTGCGAAGTGATCTTCCGTCACAGGTAT
TTATTCGGCGCAAAGTGCGTCGGGTGATGCTGCCAACTTACTGATTTAGTGTATGATGGTGTTTTTGAGG
TGCTCCAGTGGCTTCTGTTTCTATCAGCTGTCCCTCCTGTTCAGCTACTGACGGGGTGGTGCGTAACGGC
AAAAGCACCGCCGGACATCAGCGCTAGCGGAGTGTATACTGGCTTACTATGTTGGCACTGATGAGGGTGT
CAGTGAAGTGCTTCATGTGGCAGGAGAAAAAAGGCTGCACCGGTGCGTCAGCAGAATATGTGATACAGGA
TATATTCCGCTTCCTCGCTCACTGACTCGCTACGCTCGGTCGTTCGACTGCGGCGAGCGGAAATGGCTTA
CGAACGGGGCGGAGATTTCCTGGAAGATGCCAGGAAGATACTTAACAGGGAAGTGAGAGGGCCGCGGCAA
AGCCGTTTTTCCATAGGCTCCGCCCCCCTGACAAGCATCACGAAATCTGACGCTCAAATCAGTGGTGGCG
AAACCCGACAGGACTATAAAGATACCAGGCGTTTCCCCCTGGCGGCTCCCTCGTGCGCTCTCCTGTTCCT
GCCTTTCGGTTTACCGGTGTCATTCCGCTGTTATGGCCGCGTTTGTCTCATTCCACGCCTGACACTCAGT
TCCGGGTAGGCAGTTCGCTCCAAGCTGGACTGTATGCACGAACCCCCCGTTCAGTCCGACCGCTGCGCCT
TATCCGGTAACTATCGTCTTGAGTCCAACCCGGAAAGACATGCAAAAGCACCACTGGCAGCAGCCACTGG
TAATTGATTTAGAGGAGTTAGTCTTGAAGTCATGCGCCGGTTAAGGCTAAACTGAAAGGACAAGTTTTGG
TGACTGCGCTCCTCCAAGCCAGTTACCTCGGTTCAAAGAGTTGGTAGCTCAGAGAACCTTCGAAAAACCG
CCCTGCAAGGCGGTTTTTTCGTTTTCAGAGCAAGAGATTACGCGCAGACCAAAACGATCTCAAGAAGATC
ATCTTATTAATCAGATAAAATATTTCTAGATTTCAGTGCAATTTATCTCTTCAAATGTAGCACCTGAAGT
CAGCCCCATACGATATAAGTTGTAATTCTCATGTTTGACAGCTTATCATCGATAAGCTAATTCTCACTCA
TTAGGCACCCCAGGCTTTACACTTTATGCTTCCGGCTCGTATAATGTGTGGAATTGTGAGCGGATAACAA
TTTCACACAGGAAACAGCGTATGAGCACAAAAAAGAAA
[261 nt withheld, positions 1649-1909]
ATGCAGCCGTCACTTAGAAGTGAGTATGAGTACCCTGTTTTTTCTCATGTTCAGGCAGGGATGTTCTCAC
CTGAGCTTAGAACCTTTACCAAAGGTGATGCGGAGAGATGGGTAAGCACAACCAAAAAAGCCAGTGATTC
TGCATTCTGGCTTGAGGTTGAAGGTAATTCCATGACCGCACCAACAGGCTCCAAGCCAAGCTTTCCTGAC
GGAATGTTAATTCTCGTTGACCCTGAGCAGGCTGTTGAGCCAGGTGATTTCTGCATAGCCAGACTTGGGG
GTGATGAGTTTACCTTCAAGAAACTGATCAGGGATAGCGGTCAGGTGTTTTTACAACCACTAAACCCACA
GTACCCAATGATCCCATGCAATGAGAGTTGTTCCGTTGTGGGGAAAGTTATCGCTAGTCAGTGGCCTGAA
GAGACGTTTGGCCCACAAGGGTGGCAACAGCAGCAAATGCAACCTCCCAATTCAAGTGCGGACAACAACC
CTTTGCAACAGCAATCATCACAAAATACCGTACCAAACGTCCTCAACCAAATTAACCAAATCTTTTCTCC
AGAGGAGCAACGCAGCTTATTACAAGAAGCCATCGAAACCTGCAAGAATTTTGAAAAAACACAATTGGGT
AGTACGATGACGGAACCTGTCAAGCAAAGTTTTATTAGGAAATACATTGTGCAAAAGGCCCTGAGAAAAA
TCCAAGCTATAACTGACTGATTGATAATCAATTACTTAATCATAAATAATCCTGTTAACAATGCTTTTAT
ATCCTGTAAAGAATCCATTTTCAAAATCATGTCAAGGTCTTCTCGAGGAAAAATCAGTAGAAATAGCTGT
TCCAGTCTTTCTAGCCTTGACCAAACGATTGGGGCCGCCTCTGGTTTCTCTTCTTTCACTTCAGGCTGAC
GTACATCACGTAAGTCAACGAAAGCTTCCAGTTGTTCAGCCAGAATGGTTGCCGCACGACGAATCGCCTC
TTCAGGATCGATTGTGCCGTTGGTTTCCATTTCGATGACCAGCTTGTCCAGGTCGGTACGCTGTTCTACA
CGCGCTGCTTCAACATTGTAGGCAATACGCTCCACAGGGCTGTAGCATGCGTCGACCAGCAGACGGCCGA
TTGGGCGCTCATCTTCTTCCGAATGAACTCGGGTAGAAGCCGGCACATAACCACGACCGCGCTGAACTTT
GATACGCATGCTAATAGACGCGTTCTCATCGGTCAGGTGGCAGATCACGTGCTGCGGCTTGACGATTTCG
ACATCACCGTCGTGGGTGATATCGGCTGCAGTCACAGGGCCAATGCCAGATTTATTCAAGGTAAGAATAA
CTTCATCTTTGCCCTGAACTCTCACCGCCAGCCCTTTCAGGTTGAGCAGGATTTCCAGGATATCTTCCTG
AACGCCTTCTTTGGTGCTGTACTCATGTAGTACACCATCAATCTCAACCTCGGTCACCGCGCAACCCGGC
ATCGATGAGAGCAGAATACGGCGCAGTGCGTTACCCAGAGTATGGCCAAAGCCACGCTCTAAAGGCTCAA
GGGTCACCTTGGCGTGCGTCGAACTCACTTGCTCGATATCAACCAGGCGCGGTTTTAGAAACTCTGTCAC
AGAACCCTGCATTGTGTCCTCTCTTTGGTCTAGAGTTCCAGTGAATCCGTAATCATGGTCATAGCTGTTT
CCTGTGTGAAATTGTTATCCGCTCACAATTCCACACATTATACGAGCCGGAAGCATAAAGTGTAAAGCCT
CTCTAGCTAGATTGAGTTAATCTCCATGTAGCGTTACAAGTATAACACAAAGTTTTTTATGTTGTCAATA
TTTTTTTGATGGGAAGGCACTTATTTTTGACGTTCGCTCGAGTTAATTAATTAATTAAGATCTTAGGCGC
GCCGGATCTGCATCGCAGGATGCTGCTGGCTACCCTGTGGAACACCTACATCTGTATTAACGAAGCGCTA
ACCGTTTTTATCAGGCTCTGGGAGGCAGAATAAATGATCATATCGTCAATTATTACCTCCACGGGGAGAG
CCTGAGCAAACTGGCCTCAGGCATTTGAGAAGCACACGGTCACACTGCTTCCGGTAGTCAATAAACCGGT
AAACCAGCAATAGACATAAGCGGCTATTTAACGACCCTGCCCTGAACCGACGACCGGGTCGAATTTGCTT
TCGAATTTCTGCCATTCATCCGCTTATTATCACTTATTCAGGCGTAGCAACCAGGCGTTTAAGGGCACCA
ATAACTGCCTTAAAAAAATTACGCCCCGCCCTGCCACTCATCGCAGTACTGTTGTAATTCATTAAGCATT
CTGCCGACATGGAAGCCATCACAAACGGCATGATGAACCTGAATCGCCAGCGGCATCAGCACCTTGTCGC
CTTGCGTATAATATTTGCCCATGGTGAAAACGGGGGCGAAGAAGTTGTCCATATTGGCCACGTTTAAATC
AAAACTGGTGAAACTCACCCAGGGATTGGCTGAGACGAAAAACATATTCTCAATAAACCCTTTAGGGAAA
TAGGCCAGGTTTTCACCGTAACACGCCACATCTTGCGAATATATGTGTAGAAACTGCCGGAAATCGTCGT
GGTATTCACTCCAGAGCGATGAAAACGTTTCAGTTTGCTCATGGAAAACGGTGTAACAAGGGTGAACACT
ATCCCATATCACCAGCTCACCGTCTTTCATTGCCATACG
Features (pLannotate 1.2.2; 15 found; start..end, strand, type, name):
    220..322     -  promoter       cat promoter: promoter of the E. coli cat gene encoding chloramphenicol acetyltransferase
    443..586     +  mobile_element IS1 (fragment): prokaryotic transposable element IS1
    705..760     -  rep_origin     RSF ori (fragment): Plasmids containing the RSF 1030 origin of replication can be propagated in E. coli cells that contain additional plasmids with compatible origins.
    848..1393    -  rep_origin     p15A ori: Plasmids containing the medium-copy-number p15A origin of replication can be propagated in E. coli cells that contain a second plasmid with the ColE1 origin.
   1505..1528    +  promoter       tet promoter (fragment): E. coli promoter for tetracycline efflux protein gene
   1556..1586    +  promoter       lac UV5 promoter: E. coli lac promoter with an "up" mutation
   1594..1610    +  protein_bind   lac operator: The lac repressor binds to the lac operator to inhibit transcription in E. coli. This inhibition can be relieved by adding lactose or isopropyl-β-D-thiogalactopyranoside (IPTG). lac repressor encoded by lacI
   1631..2341    +  CDS            cI (sequence partly withheld): RPC1_LAMBD - Experimental evidence at protein level: Swiss-Prot protein existence level 1. Acts as a transcriptional repressor that allows virus to establish and maintain latency. Prevents both the viral DNA replication and the exit programs. Clamps the two operator OL (operator left made of OL1, OL2 and OL3 sites) and OR (operator right made of OR1, OR2 and OR3 sites) together by binding to them and arranging the intervening DNA in a loop. This step allows repression of lytic pR and pL promoters by binding to OL1, OL2, OR1 and OR2 simultaneously. The binding of cI on OR2 additionally activate
   2414..2671    +  CDS            GAL11 (fragment): MED15_YEAST - Also known as ABE1 From Saccharomyces cerevisiae (strain ATCC 204508 / S288c) (Baker's yeast).
   2749..3531    -  CDS            rpoA (fragment): RPOA_ECO24 - Experimental evidence at protein level: Swiss-Prot protein existence level 1. DNA-dependent RNA polymerase catalyzes the transcription of DNA into RNA using the four ribonucleoside triphosphates as substrates. From Escherichia coli O139:H28 (strain E24377A / ETEC).
   3557..3581    -  CDS            lacZα (fragment): LacZα fragment of β-galactosidase; lacZ fragment
   3601..3617    -  protein_bind   lac operator: The lac repressor binds to the lac operator to inhibit transcription in E. coli. This inhibition can be relieved by adding lactose or isopropyl-β-D-thiogalactopyranoside (IPTG). lac repressor encoded by lacI
   3625..3655    -  promoter       lac UV5 promoter: E. coli lac promoter with an "up" mutation
   3801..3869    +  CDS            YPB2_ECOLX (fragment): Protein predicted: Swiss-Prot protein existence level 4. From Escherichia coli.
   4171..219     -  CDS            cat (across the origin): CAT_ECOLX - Experimental evidence at protein level: Swiss-Prot protein existence level 1. This enzyme is an effector of chloramphenicol resistance in bacteria. From Escherichia coli. This protein is used as a marker in many commonly used cloning vectors, such as pACYC184.
