[The description below was written by a language model from this plasmid's Addgene catalogue record and pLannotate feature annotations shown in this document.]
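Description:
pAVA-Gal11p-LGF2 is a low-copy bacterial expression plasmid that serves as the positive control for the AVA-seq (all-versus-all sequencing) system, a bacterial two-hybrid approach to mapping protein-protein interactions. It is built on the pBT bait vector, into which the activation-domain cassette of the pTRG target vector was inserted next to, and convergent with, the DNA-binding-domain cassette, so that both fusion partners sit on a single plasmid. It replicates from the p15A origin, which is compatible with ColE1-type plasmids, and is selected with chloramphenicol through a cat gene driven by its own promoter. The annotation also picks up short IS1, RSF origin, tet promoter and lacZα fragments, which appear to be backbone remnants.

The payload consists of two transcription units facing each other. On the forward strand, a lac UV5 promoter with a lac operator drives the lambda cI repressor coding sequence, followed by a fragment of S. cerevisiae GAL11 (MED15), giving the Gal11p fusion on the DNA-binding side. On the reverse strand, a second lac UV5 promoter and operator drive a fragment of E. coli rpoA, the RNA polymerase alpha subunit. According to the record this is the partner associated with LGF2, although LGF2 itself is not annotated in the feature table; it would presumably lie in the short unannotated gap between the two convergent reading frames. The 419 bp Gal11p-LGF2 insert is flanked by retained BstXI sites. In this type of assay, binding between the two fused partners recruits RNA polymerase to a reporter promoter carrying a cI operator in a suitable reporter strain. This known interacting pair therefore provides a reference signal for the system, and the convergent layout places both inserts adjacent for paired sequencing readout.
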