Addgene plasmid #127480: pAVA-Gal11p-LGF2
Purpose: Positive control for the AVA-seq system. Gal11p (lambda CI associated) and LGF2 (RNAp associated) interaction
Depositing lab: Joel Malek. Depositing organization: Weill Cornell Medical College, Qatar. Publication: High-resolution protein-protein interaction mapping using all-versus-all sequencing (AVA-Seq). Andrews SS, Schaefer-Ramadan S, Al-Thani NM, Ahmed I, Mohamoud YA, Malek JA. J Biol Chem. 2019 Jul 26;294(30):11549-11558. doi: 10.1074/jbc.RA119.008792. Epub 2019 Jun 10. PubMed 31182485.
Backbone
  Vector backbone: pBT
  Backbone manufacturer: Agilent #240067
  Modifications to backbone: inserted AD domain of pTRG (Agilent #240066) adjacent but convergent to the DBD
  Vector type: Bacterial Expression
Growth in bacteria
  Bacterial resistance: Chloramphenicol, 25 μg/mL
  Growth temperature: 37°C
  Growth strain: DH5alpha
  Growth instructions: The Malek lab recommends using BacterioMatch II Validation Reporter Competent Cells (Catalog #200192) for downstream applications.
  Copy number: Low Copy
Gene/Insert
  Gene/Insert name: Gal11p-LGF2
  Species: S. cerevisiae (budding yeast)
  Insert size (bp): 419
  Entrez Gene: GAL11 (a.k.a. YOL051W, ABE1, MED15, RAR3, SDS4, SPT13)
  Cloning method: Restriction Enzyme; 5′ cloning site BstXI (not destroyed); 3′ cloning site BstXI (not destroyed)
  Sequencing primers: 5′ TCCGTTGTGGGGAAAGTTATC; 3′ AGCTTCCAGTTGTTCAGCCA
Terms and licenses: Academic/Nonprofit Terms; Industry Terms: Not Available to Industry
How to cite: pAVA-Gal11p-LGF2 was a gift from Joel Malek (Addgene plasmid # 127480 ; http://n2t.net/addgene:127480 ; RRID:Addgene_127480)
